>Addgene plasmid #196689 | kiCAP-AAV-M.Fas.3 | addgene full sequence | sequence record 389717 | Addgene NGS Result
TCGACACGCGTGGAGGGGTGGAGTCGTGACGTGAATTACGTCATAGGGTTAGGGAGGTCCTGTATTAGAG
GTCACGTGAGTGTTTTGCGACATTTTGCGACACCATGTGGTCACGCTGGGTATTTAAGCCCGAGTGAGCA
CGCAGGGTCTCCATTTTGAAGCGGGAGGTTTGAACGCGCAGCCGCCATGCCGGGGTTTTACGAGATTGTG
ATTAAGGTCCCCAGCGACCTTGACGAGCATCTGCCCGGCATTTCTGACAGCTTTGTGAACTGGGTGGCCG
AGAAGGAATGGGAGTTGCCGCCAGATTCTGACATGGATCTGAATCTGATTGAGCAGGCACCCCTGACCGT
GGCCGAGAAGCTGCAGCGCGACTTTCTGACGGAATGGCGCCGTGTGAGTAAGGCCCCGGAGGCTCTTTTC
TTTGTGCAATTTGAGAAGGGAGAGAGCTACTTCCACATGCACGTGCTCGTGGAAACCACCGGGGTGAAAT
CCATGGTTTTGGGACGTTTCCTGAGTCAGATTCGCGAAAAACTGATTCAGAGAATTTACCGCGGGATCGA
GCCGACTTTGCCAAACTGGTTCGCGGTCACAAAGACCAGAAATGGCGCCGGAGGCGGGAACAAGGTGGTG
GATGAGTGCTACATCCCCAATTACTTGCTCCCCAAAACCCAGCCTGAGCTCCAGTGGGCGTGGACTAATA
TGGAACAGTATTTAAGCGCCTGTTTGAATCTCACGGAGCGTAAACGGTTGGTGGCGCAGCATCTGACGCA
CGTGTCGCAGACGCAGGAGCAGAACAAAGAGAATCAGAATCCCAATTCTGATGCGCCGGTGATCAGATCA
AAAACTTCAGCCAGGTACATGGAGCTGGTCGGGTGGCTCGTGGACAAGGGGATTACCTCGGAGAAGCAGT
GGATCCAGGAGGACCAGGCCTCATACATCTCCTTCAATGCGGCCTCCAACTCGCGGTCCCAAATCAAGGC
TGCCTTGGACAATGCGGGAAAGATTATGAGCCTGACTAAAACCGCCCCCGACTACCTGGTGGGCCAGCAG
CCCGTGGAGGACATTTCCAGCAATCGGATTTATAAAATTTTGGAACTAAACGGGTACGATCCCCAATATG
CGGCTTCCGTCTTTCTGGGATGGGCCACGAAAAAGTTCGGCAAGAGGAACACCATCTGGCTGTTTGGGCC
TGCAACTACCGGGAAGACCAACATCGCGGAGGCCATAGCCCACACTGTGCCCTTCTACGGGTGCGTAAAC
TGGACCAATGAGAACTTTCCCTTCAACGACTGTGTCGACAAGATGGTGATCTGGTGGGAGGAGGGGAAGA
TGACCGCCAAGGTCGTGGAGTCGGCCAAAGCCATTCTCGGAGGAAGCAAGGTGCGCGTGGACCAGAAATG
CAAGTCCTCGGCCCAGATAGACCCGACTCCCGTGATCGTCACCTCCAACACCAACATGTGCGCCGTGATT
GACGGGAACTCAACGACCTTCGAACACCAGCAGCCGTTGCAAGACCGGATGTTCAAATTTGAACTCACCC
GCCGTCTGGATCATGACTTTGGGAAGGTCACCAAGCAGGAAGTCAAAGACTTTTTCCGGTGGGCAAAGGA
TCACGTGGTTGAGGTGGAGCATGAATTCTACGTCAAAAAGGGTGGAGCCAAGAAAAGACCCGCCCCCAGT
GACGCAGATATAAGTGAGCCCAAACGGGTGCGCGAGTCAGTTGCGCAGCCATCGACGTCAGACGCGGAAG
CTTCGATCAACTACGCGGACAGGTACCAAAACAAATGTTCTCGTCACGTGGGCATGAATCTGATGCTGTT
TCCCTGCAGACAATGCGAGAGACTGAATCAGAATTCAAATATCTGCTTCACTCACGGTGTCAAAGACTGT
TTAGAGTGCTTTCCCGTGTCAGAATCTCAACCCGTTTCTGTCGTCAAAAAGGCGTATCAGAAACTGTGCT
ACATTCATCACATCATGGGAAAGGTGCCAGACGCTTGCACTGCTTGCGACCTGGTCAATGTGGACTTGGA
TGACTGTGTTTCTGAACAATAAATGACTTAAACCAGGTATTGCTGCCGATGGTTATCTTCCAGATTGGCT
CGAGGACAACCTTAGTGAACTAGTGCCACCATGAGTCGGCTGGATAAATCTAAAGTCATAAACGGCGCTC
TGGAATTACTCAATGAAGTCGGTATCGAAGGCCTGACGACAAGGAAACTCGCTCAAAAGCTGGGAGTTGA
GCAGCCTACCCTGTACTGGCACGTGAAGAACAAGCGGGCCCTGCTCGATGCCCTGGCCATCGAGATGCTG
GACAGGCATCATACCCACTTCTGCCCCCTGGAAGGCGAGTCATGGCAAGACTTTCTGCGGAACAACGCCA
AGTCATTCCGCTGTGCTCTCCTCTCACATCGCGACGGGGCTAAAGTGCATCTCGGCACCCGCCCAACAGA
GAAACAGTACGAAACCCTGGAAAATCAGCTCGCGTTCCTGTGTCAGCAAGGCTTCTCCCTGGAGAACGCA
CTGTACGCTCTGTCCGCCGTGGGCCACTTTACACTGGGCTGCGTATTGGAGGAACAGGAGCATCAAGTAG
CAAAAGAGGAAAGAGAGACACCTACCACCGATTCTATGCCCCCACTTCTGAGACAAGCAATTGAGCTGTT
CGACCGGCAGGGAGCCGAACCTGCCTTCCTTTTCGGCCTGGAACTAATCATATGTGGCCTGGAGAAACAG
CTAAAGTGCGAAAGCGGCGGGCCGGCCGACGCCCTTGACGATTTTGACTTAGACATGCTCCCAGCCGATG
CCCTTGACGACTTTGACCTTGATATGCTGCCTGCTGACGCTCTTGACGATTTTGACCTTGACATGCTCCC
CGGGTAAATGCATGAATTCGATCTAGAGGGCCCTATTCTATAGTGTCACCTAAATGCTAGAGCTCGCTGA
TCAGCCTCGACTGTGCCTTCTAGTTGCCAGCCATCTGTTGTTTGCCCCTCCCCCGTGCCTTCCTTGACCC
TGGAAGGTGCCACTCCCACTGTCCTTTCCTAATAAAATGAGGAAATTGCATCGCATTGTCTGAGTAGGTG
TCATTCTATTCTGGGGGGTGGGGTGGGGCAGGACAGCAAGGGGGAGGATTGGGAAGACAATAGCAGGCAT
GCTGGGGATGCGGTGGGCTCTATGGCTTCTGAGGCGGAAAGAACCAGCTGGGGCTCGAATCAAGCTATCA
AGTGCCACCTGACGTCTCCCTATCAGTGATAGAGAAGTCGACACGTCTCGAGCTCCCTATCAGTGATAGA
GAAGGTACGTCTAGAACGTCTCCCTATCAGTGATAGAGAAGTCGACACGTCTCGAGCTCCCTATCAGTGA
TAGAGAAGGTACGTCTAGAACGTCTCCCTATCAGTGATAGAGAAGTCGACACGTCTCGAGCTCCCTATCA
GTGATAGAGAAGGTACGTCTAGAACGTCTCCCTATCAGTGATAGAGAAGTCGACACGTCTCGAGCTCCCT
ATCAGTGATAGAGAAGGTACCCCCTATATAAGCAGAGAGATCTGTTCAAATTTGAACTGACTAAGCGGCT
CCCGCCAGATTTTGGCAAGATTACTAAGCAGGAAGTCAAGGACTTTTTTGCTTGGGCAAAGGTCAATCAG
GTGCCGGTGACTCACGAGTTTAAAGTTCCCAGGGAATTGGCGGGAACTAAAGGGGCGGAGAAATCTCTAA
AACGCCCACTGGGTGACGTCACCAATACTAGCTATAAAAGTCTGGAGAAGCGGGCCAGGCTCTCATTTGT
TCCCGAGACGCCTCGCAGTTCAGACGTGACTGTTGATCCCGCTCCTCTGCGACCGCTAGCTTCGATCAAC
TACGCGGACAGGTACCAAAACAAATGTTCTCGTCACGTGGGCATGAATCTGATGCTGTTTCCCTGCAGAC
AATGCGAGAGACTGAATCAGAATTCAAATATCTGCTTCACTCACGGTGTCAAAGACTGTTTAGAGTGCTT
TCCCGTGTCAGAATCTCAACCCGTTTCTGTCGTCAAAAAGGCGTATCAGAAACTGTGCTACATTCATCAC
ATCATGGGAAAGGTGCCAGACGCTTGCACTGCTTGCGACCTGGTCAATGTGGACTTGGATGACTGTGTTT
CTGAACAATAAATGACTTAAACCAGGTATGGCTGCCGATGGTTATCTTCCAGATTGGCTCGAGGACAACC
TTAGTGAAGGAATTCGCGAGTGGTGGGCTTTGAAACCTGGAGCCCCTCAACCCAAGGCAAATCAACAACA
TCAAGACAACGCTCGAGGTCTTGTGCTTCCGGGTTACAAATACCTTGGACCCGGCAACGGACTCGACAAG
GGGGAGCCGGTCAACGCAGCAGACGCGGCGGCCCTCGAGCACGACAAGGCCTACGACCAGCAGCTCAAGG
CCGGAGACAACCCGTACCTCAAGTACAACCACGCCGACGCCGAGTTCCAGGAGCGGCTCAAAGAAGATAC
GTCTTTTGGGGGCAACCTCGGGCGAGCAGTCTTCCAGGCCAAAAAGAGGCTTCTTGAACCTCTTGGTCTG
GTTGAGGAAGCGGCTAAGACGGCTCCTGGAAAGAAGAGGCCTGTAGAGCAGTCTCCTCAGGAACCGGACT
CCTCCGCGGGTATTGGCAAATCGGGTGCACAGCCCGCTAAAAAGAGACTCAATTTCGGTCAGACTGGCGA
CACAGAGTCAGTCCCAGACCCTCAACCAATCGGAGAACCTCCCGCAGCCCCCTCAGGTGTGGGATCTCTT
ACAATGGCTTCAGGTGGTGGCGCACCAGTGGCAGACAATAACGAAGGTGCCGATGGAGTGGGTAGTTCCT
CGGGAAATTGGCATTGCGATTCCCAATGGCTGGGGGACAGAGTCATCACCACCAGCACCCGAACCTGGGC
CCTGCCCACCTACAACAATCACCTCTACAAGCAAATCTCCAACAGCACATCTGGAGGATCTTCAAATGAC
AACGCCTACTTCGGCTACAGCACCCCCTGGGGGTATTTTGACTTCAACAGATTCCACTGCCACTTCTCAC
CACGTGACTGGCAGCGACTCATCAACAACAACTGGGGATTCCGGCCTAAGCGACTCAACTTCAAGCTCTT
CAACATTCAGGTCAAAGAGGTTACGGACAACAATGGAGTCAAGACCATCGCCAATAACCTTACCAGCACG
GTCCAGGTCTTCACGGACTCAGACTATCAGCTCCCGTACGTGCTCGGGTCGGCTCACGAGGGCTGCCTCC
CGCCGTTCCCAGCGGACGTTTTCATGATTCCTCAGTACGGGTATCTGACGCTTAATGATGGAAGCCAGGC
CGTGGGTCGTTCGTCCTTTTACTGCCTGGAATATTTCCCGTCGCAAATGCTAAGAACGGGTAACAACTTC
CAGTTCAGCTACGAGTTTGAGAACGTACCTTTCCATAGCAGCTACGCTCACAGCCAAAGCCTGGACCGAC
TAATGAATCCACTCATCGACCAATACTTGTACTATCTCTCAAAGACTATTAACGGTTCTGGACAGAATCA
ACAAACGCTAAAATTCAGTGTGGCCGGACCCAGCAACATGGCTGTCCAGGGAAGAAACTACATACCTGGA
CCCAGCTACCGACAACAACGTGTCTCAACCACTGTGACTCAAAACAACAACAGCGAATTTGCTTGGCCTG
GAGCTTCTTCTTGGGCTCTCAATGGACGTAATAGCTTGATGAATCCTGGACCTGCTATGGCCAGCCACAA
AGAAGGAGAGGACCGTTTCTTTCCTTTGTCTGGATCTTTAATTTTTGGCAAACAAGGAACTGGAAGAGAC
AACGTGGATGCGGACAAAGTCATGATAACCAACGAAGAAGAAATTAAAACTACTAACCCGGTAGCAACGG
AGTCCTATGGACAAGTGGCCACAAACCACCAGAGTGCCCAAAGAGTCGACCCCAGTGGACTAGCACAGGC
GCAGACCGGCTGGGTTCAAAACCAAGGAATACTTCCGGGTATGGTTTGGCAGGACAGAGATGTGTACCTG
CAAGGACCCATTTGGGCCAAAATTCCTCACACGGACGGCAACTTTCACCCTTCTCCGCTGATGGGAGGGT
TTGGAATGAAGCACCCGCCTCCTCAGATCCTCATCAAAAACACACCTGTACCTGCGGATCCTCCAACGGC
CTTCAACAAGGACAAGCTGAACTCTTTCATCACCCAGTATTCTACTGGCCAAGTCAGCGTGGAGATCGAG
TGGGAGCTGCAGAAGGAAAACAGCAAGCGCTGGAACCCGGAGATCCAGTACACTTCCAACTATTACAAGT
CTAATAATGTTGAATTTGCTGTTAATACTGAAGGTGTATATAGTGAACCCCGCCCCATTGGCACCAGATA
CCTGACTCGTAATCTGTAATTGCTTGTTAATCAATAAACCGTTTAATTCGTTTCAGTTGAACTTTGGTCT
CTGCGTATTTCTTTCTTATCTAGTTTCCATGGCTACGTAGATAAGTAGCATGGCGGGTTAATCATTAACT
ACAGATATCCATCACACTGGCGGCCGCTCGACTAGAGCGGCCGCCACCGCGGTGGAGCTCCAGCTTTTGT
TCCCTTTAGTGAGGGTTAATTGCGCGCTTGGCGTAATCATGGTCATAGCTGTTTCCTGTGTGAAATTGTT
ATCCGCTCACAATTCCACACAACATACGAGCCGGAAGCATAAAGTGTAAAGCCTGGGGTGCCTAATGAGT
GAGCTAACTCACATTAATTGCGTTGCGCTCACTGCCCGCTTTCCAGTCGGGAAACCTGTCGTGCCAGCTG
CATTAATGAATCGGCCAACGCGCGGGGAGAGGCGGTTTGCGTATTGGGCGCTCTTCCGCTTCCTCGCTCA
CTGACTCGCTGCGCTCGGTCGTTCGGCTGCGGCGAGCGGTATCAGCTCACTCAAAGGCGGTAATACGGTT
ATCCACAGAATCAGGGGATAACGCAGGAAAGAACATGTGAGCAAAAGGCCAGCAAAAGGCCAGGAACCGT
AAAAAGGCCGCGTTGCTGGCGTTTTTCCATAGGCTCCGCCCCCCTGACGAGCATCACAAAAATCGACGCT
CAAGTCAGAGGTGGCGAAACCCGACAGGACTATAAAGATACCAGGCGTTTCCCCCTGGAAGCTCCCTCGT
GCGCTCTCCTGTTCCGACCCTGCCGCTTACCGGATACCTGTCCGCCTTTCTCCCTTCGGGAAGCGTGGCG
CTTTCTCATAGCTCACGCTGTAGGTATCTCAGTTCGGTGTAGGTCGTTCGCTCCAAGCTGGGCTGTGTGC
ACGAACCCCCCGTTCAGCCCGACCGCTGCGCCTTATCCGGTAACTATCGTCTTGAGTCCAACCCGGTAAG
ACACGACTTATCGCCACTGGCAGCAGCCACTGGTAACAGGATTAGCAGAGCGAGGTATGTAGGCGGTGCT
ACAGAGTTCTTGAAGTGGTGGCCTAACTACGGCTACACTAGAAGAACAGTATTTGGTATCTGCGCTCTGC
TGAAGCCAGTTACCTTCGGAAAAAGAGTTGGTAGCTCTTGATCCGGCAAACAAACCACCGCTGGTAGCGG
TGGTTTTTTTGTTTGCAAGCAGCAGATTACGCGCAGAAAAAAAGGATCTCAAGAAGATCCTTTGATCTTT
TCTACGGGGTCTGACGCTCAGTGGAACGAAAACTCACGTTAAGGGATTTTGGTCATGAGATTATCAAAAA
GGATCTTCACCTAGATCCTTTTAAATTAAAAATGAAGTTTTAAATCAATCTAAAGTATATATGAGTAAAC
TTGGTCTGACAGTTAGAAAAACTCATCGAGCATCAAATGAAACTGCAATTTATTCATATCAGGATTATCA
ATACCATATTTTTGAAAAAGCCGTTTCTGTAATGAAGGAGAAAACTCACCGAGGCAGTTCCATAGGATGG
CAAGATCCTGGTATCGGTCTGCGATTCCGACTCGTCCAACATCAATACAACCTATTAATTTCCCCTCGTC
AAAAATAAGGTTATCAAGTGAGAAATCACCATGAGTGACGACTGAATCCGGTGAGAATGGCAAAAGTTTA
TGCATTTCTTTCCAGACTTGTTCAACAGGCCAGCCATTACGCTCGTCATCAAAATCACTCGCATCAACCA
AACCGTTATTCATTCGTGATTGCGCCTGAGCGAGACGAAATACGCGATCGCTGTTAAAAGGACAATTACA
AACAGGAATCGAATGCAACCGGCGCAGGAACACTGCCAGCGCATCAACAATATTTTCACCTGAATCAGGA
TATTCTTCTAATACCTGGAATGCTGTTTTTCCGGGGATCGCAGTGGTGAGTAACCATGCATCATCAGGAG
TACGGATAAAATGCTTGATGGTCGGAAGAGGCATAAATTCCGTCAGCCAGTTTAGTCTGACCATCTCATC
TGTAACATCATTGGCAACGCTACCTTTGCCATGTTTCAGAAACAACTCTGGCGCATCGGGCTTCCCATAC
AAGCGATAGATTGTCGCACCTGATTGCCCGACATTATCGCGAGCCCATTTATACCCATATAAATCAGCAT
CCATGTTGGAATTTAATCGCGGCCTCGACGTTTCCCGTTGAATATGGCTCATACTCTTCCTTTTTCAATA
TTATTGAAGCATTTATCAGGGTTATTGTCTCATGAGCGGATACATATTTGAATGTATTTAGAAAAATAAA
CAAATAGGGGTTCCGCGCACATTTCCCCGAAAAGTGCCACCTAAATTGTAAGCGTTAATATTTTGTTAAA
ATTCGCGTTAAATTTTTGTTAAATCAGCTCATTTTTTAACCAATAGGCCGAAATCGGCAAAATCCCTTAT
AAATCAAAAGAATAGACCGAGATAGGGT
[37 nt withheld, positions 8849-8885]
AAAGAACGTGGACTCCAACGTCAAAGG
[49 nt withheld, positions 8913-8961]
T
[91 nt withheld, positions 8963-9053]
G
[124 nt withheld, positions 9055-9178]
CCCATTCGCCATTCAGGCTGCGCAACTGTTGGGAAGGGCGATCGGTGCGGGCCTCTTCGCTATTACGCCA
GCTGGCGAAAGGGGGATGTGCTGCAAGGCGATTAAGTTGGGTAACGCCAGGGTTTTCCCAGTCACGACGT
TGTAAAACGACGGCCAGTGAGCGCGCGTAATACGACTCACTATAGGGCGAATTGGGTACCGGGCCCCCCC
TCGATCGAGG
Features (pLannotate 1.2.2; 29 found; start..end, strand, type, name):
    187..2049    +  CDS            Rep78: REP78_AAV2S - Experimental evidence at protein level: Swiss-Prot protein existence level 1. Plays an essential role in the initiation of viral DNA synthesis. Binds specifically to an inverted terminal repeat element (ITR) on the 3' and 5' ends of the viral DNA, where it cleaves a site specifically to generate a priming site for initiation of the synthesis of a complementary strand. Plays also a role as transcriptional regulator, DNA helicase and as key factors in site-specific integration of the viral genome. Regulates host PKA activity by interacting with host PRKX as a mechanism of interferi
   2152..2828    +  CDS            rtTA3 (fragment): reverse tetracycline transactivator 3 activates expression from Tet-responsive promoters in the presence of doxycycline
   2758..2868    +  CDS            VP48: 3 tandem repeats of the minimal activation domain of herpes simplex virus VP16 (Cheng et al., 2013)
   2907..2925    -  promoter       SP6 promoter: promoter for bacteriophage SP6 RNA polymerase
   2951..3175    +  polyA_signal   bGH poly(A) signal: bovine growth hormone polyadenylation signal
   3179..3200    +  promoter       SV40 promoter (fragment): SV40 enhancer and early promoter
   3236..3256    +  promoter       tight TRE promoter (fragment): Tet-responsive promoter PTight, consisting of seven tet operator sequences followed by the minimal CMV promoter
   3273..3293    +  promoter       tight TRE promoter (fragment): Tet-responsive promoter PTight, consisting of seven tet operator sequences followed by the minimal CMV promoter
   3310..3330    +  promoter       tight TRE promoter (fragment): Tet-responsive promoter PTight, consisting of seven tet operator sequences followed by the minimal CMV promoter
   3347..3367    +  promoter       tight TRE promoter (fragment): Tet-responsive promoter PTight, consisting of seven tet operator sequences followed by the minimal CMV promoter
   3384..3404    +  promoter       tight TRE promoter (fragment): Tet-responsive promoter PTight, consisting of seven tet operator sequences followed by the minimal CMV promoter
   3421..3441    +  promoter       tight TRE promoter (fragment): Tet-responsive promoter PTight, consisting of seven tet operator sequences followed by the minimal CMV promoter
   3458..3478    +  promoter       tight TRE promoter (fragment): Tet-responsive promoter PTight, consisting of seven tet operator sequences followed by the minimal CMV promoter
   3495..3515    +  promoter       tight TRE promoter (fragment): Tet-responsive promoter PTight, consisting of seven tet operator sequences followed by the minimal CMV promoter
   3521..4138    +  CDS            Rep52 (fragment): REP52_AAV2S - Experimental evidence at protein level: Swiss-Prot protein existence level 1. Plays a critical role during packaging of viral DNA into empty capsids, where they are thought to be part of the packaging motor complex. The single stranded genomic DNA is packaged in a 3' to 5' direction and requires the association between viral DNA and Rep40. Regulates host PKA activity by interacting with host PRKX as a mechanism to interfere with helper virus propagation and to promote its own replication. From Adeno-associated virus 2 (isolate Srivastava/1982) (AAV-2).
   4158..6386    +  CDS            VP1: CAPSD_AAV2S - Experimental evidence at protein level: Swiss-Prot protein existence level 1. Capsid protein self-assembles to form an icosahedral capsid with a T=1 symmetry, about 22 nm in diameter, and consisting of 60 copies of three size variants of the capsid protein VP1, VP2 and VP3 which differ in their N-terminus. The capsid encapsulates the genomic ssDNA. Binds to host cell heparan sulfate and uses host ITGA5-ITGB1 as coreceptor on the cell surface to provide virion attachment to target cell. This attachment induces virion internalization predominantly through clathrin-dependent endocyt
   6542..6570    -  misc_feature   MCS (fragment): pBluescript multiple cloning site
   6583..6601    -  promoter       T3 promoter: promoter for bacteriophage T3 RNA polymerase
   6646..6662    -  protein_bind   lac operator: The lac repressor binds to the lac operator to inhibit transcription in E. coli. This inhibition can be relieved by adding lactose or isopropyl-β-D-thiogalactopyranoside (IPTG). lac repressor encoded by lacI
   6670..6700    -  promoter       lac promoter: promoter for the E. coli lac operon
   6715..6736    -  protein_bind   CAP binding site: CAP binding activates transcription in the presence of cAMP. E. coli catabolite activator protein
   6749..6841    -  CDS            lacI (fragment): lac repressor; lacI; The lac repressor binds to the lac operator to inhibit transcription in E. coli. This inhibition can be relieved by adding lactose or isopropyl-β-D-thiogalactopyranoside (IPTG).
   7024..7612    -  rep_origin     ori: high-copy-number ColE1/pMB1/pBR322/pUC origin of replication
   7783..8592    -  CDS            KanR: aminoglycoside phosphotransferase; aph(3')-Ia; confers resistance to kanamycin in bacteria or G418 (Geneticin®) in eukaryotes
   8593..8697    -  promoter       AmpR promoter: bla
   8750..9178    -  rep_origin     f1 ori (sequence partly withheld): f1 bacteriophage origin of replication; arrow indicates direction of (+) strand synthesis
   9183..9338    -  CDS            lacZα (fragment): LacZα fragment of β-galactosidase; lacZ fragment
   9346..9364    +  promoter       T7 promoter: promoter for bacteriophage T7 RNA polymerase
   9373..9392    -  misc_feature   MCS (fragment): pBluescript multiple cloning site
