[The description below was written by a language model from this plasmid's Addgene catalogue record and pLannotate feature annotations shown in this document.]
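Description:
kiCAP-AAV-M.Fas.3 is a 9.4 kb Rep/Cap helper plasmid used to produce recombinant AAV packaged in the engineered M.Fas.3 capsid, which the record describes as having central nervous system tropism in macaques. It is built on a modified pUC57-Kan backbone, with the modifications said to match those of the related kiCAP-AAV-BI30 plasmid. It replicates in E. coli at high copy from a ColE1/pUC-type origin and is selected with kanamycin through an aminoglycoside phosphotransferase gene. An f1 origin, lac promoter/operator remnants, lacZα and lacI fragments, and T7, T3 and SP6 phage promoters remain from the cloning vector. The plasmid carries no ITRs, so it supplies replication and capsid functions in trans and is not itself packaged.

The payload is an AAV9 VP1 capsid gene of about 2.2 kb carrying a seven-residue peptide insertion between amino acids 588 and 589, a surface-exposed position commonly used to retarget AAV9. The automated annotation labels this reading frame by homology to the AAV2 capsid protein, but the catalogue entry identifies it as AAV9-derived. The listed promoter is p41, and cap lies directly downstream of a partial Rep52-like segment, the region of the AAV genome that normally contains the native cap promoter. Upstream sits a full AAV2 Rep78 reading frame, followed by a tetracycline transactivator-type sequence (annotated as an rtTA3 fragment with VP16-derived activation repeats) and a bGH polyadenylation signal. An array of tet operator repeats then precedes the Rep fragment and cap. This layout suggests transactivator-boosted capsid expression, although the record does not explain the design. The plasmid would typically be co-transfected into producer cells with an ITR-flanked transgene plasmid and an adenoviral helper plasmid.
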