Addgene plasmid #196689: kiCAP-AAV-M.Fas.3
Purpose: Rep/Cap plasmid for the production of M.Fas.3, an AAV capsid with CNS tropism in macaques.
Depositing lab: Pardis Sabeti. Depositing organization: Broad Institute. Publication: Systemic administration of novel engineered AAV capsids facilitates enhanced transgene expression in the macaque CNS. Stanton AC, Lagerborg KA, Tellez L, Krunnfusz A, King EM, Ye S, Solomon IH, Tabebordbar M, Sabeti PC. Med (N Y). 2022 Nov 15:S2666-6340(22)00456-1. doi: 10.1016/j.medj.2022.11.002. PubMed 36417917.
Backbone
  Vector backbone: pUC57-Kan
  Backbone size w/o insert (bp): 3000
  Total vector size (bp): 9398
  Modifications to backbone: Backbone modifications as in kiCAP-AAV-BI30
  Vector type: AAV
Growth in bacteria
  Bacterial resistance: Kanamycin, 50 μg/mL
  Growth temperature: 30°C
  Growth strain: NEB Stable
  Copy number: High Copy
Gene/Insert
  Gene/Insert name: AAV9 VP1 modified with 7mer insertion between amino acids 588 and 589 (alt name: M.Fas.3)
  Species: Synthetic
  Insert size (bp): 2232
  Mutation: RVDPSGL insert between amino acids 588 and 589 of AAV9 VP1
  Promoter: p41
  Cloning method: Restriction Enzyme; 5′ cloning site BsiWI (not destroyed); 3′ cloning site AgeI (destroyed during cloning)
  Sequencing primers: 5′ N/A; 3′ N/A
Terms and licenses: Academic/Nonprofit Terms; Industry Terms: Not Available to Industry
How to cite: kiCAP-AAV-M.Fas.3 was a gift from Pardis Sabeti (Addgene plasmid # 196689 ; http://n2t.net/addgene:196689 ; RRID:Addgene_196689)
